>Addgene plasmid #178276 | pLKO_HSV.Ollas.S_mCherry-NLS | addgene full sequence | sequence record 353137 | Addgene NGS Result
AGCGCGTGATGAACTTCGAGGACGGCGGCGTGGTGACCGTGACCCAGGACTCCTCCCTGCAGGACGGCGA
GTTCATCTACAAGGTGAAGCTGCGCGGCACCAACTTCCCCTCCGACGGCCCCGTAATGCAGAAGAAGACC
ATGGGCTGGGAGGCCTCCTCCGAGCGGATGTACCCCGAGGACGGCGCCCTGAAGGGCGAGATCAAGCAGA
GGCTGAAGCTGAAGGACGGCGGCCACTACGACGCTGAGGTCAAGACCACCTACAAGGCCAAGAAGCCCGT
GCAGCTGCCCGGCGCCTACAACGTCAACATCAAGTTGGACATCACCTCCCACAACGAGGACTACACCATC
GTGGAACAGTACGAACGCGCCGAGGGCCGCCACTCCACCGGCGGCATGGACGAGCTGTACAAGAAACGGC
CAGCCGAGGATATGGAGGAAGAACAAGCCTTTAAACGATCTCGATAAAGCGGCCGCGTCGACAATCAACC
TCTGGATTACAAAATTTGTGAAAGATTGACTGGTATTCTTAACTATGTTGCTCCTTTTACGCTATGTGGA
TACGCTGCTTTAATGCCTTTGTATCATGCTATTGCTTCCCGTATGGCTTTCATTTTCTCCTCCTTGTATA
AATCCTGGTTGCTGTCTCTTTATGAGGAGTTGTGGCCCGTTGTCAGGCAACGTGGCGTGGTGTGCACTGT
GTTTGCTGACGCAACCCCCACTGGTTGGGGCATTGCCACCACCTGTCAGCTCCTTTCCGGGACTTTCGCT
TTCCCCCTCCCTATTGCCACGGCGGAACTCATCGCCGCCTGCCTTGCCCGCTGCTGGACAGGGGCTCGGC
TGTTGGGCACTGACAATTCCGTGGTGTTGTCGGGGAAGCTGACGTCCTTTCCATGGCTGCTCGCCTGTGT
TGCCACCTGGATTCTGCGCGGGACGTCCTTCTGCTACGTCCCTTCGGCCCTCAATCCAGCGGACCTTCCT
TCCCGCGGCCTGCTGCCGGCTCTGCGGCCTCTTCCGCATCTTCGCCTTCGCCCTCAGACGAGTCGGATCT
CCCTTTGGGCCGCCTCCCCGCCTGGGTACCTTTAAGACCAATGACTTACAAGGCAGCTGTAGATCTTAGC
CACTTTTTAAAAGAAAAGGGGGGACTGGAAGGGCTAATTCACTCCCAACGAAGATAAGATCTGCTTTTTG
CTTGTACTGGGTCTCTCTGGTTAGACCAGATCTGAGCCTGGGAGCTCTCTGGCTAACTAGGGAACCCACT
GCTTAAGCCTCAATAAAGCTTGCCTTGAGTGCTTCAAGTAGTGTGTGCCCGTCTGTTGTGTGACTCTGGT
AACTAGAGATCCCTCAGACCCTTTTAGTCAGTGTGGAAAATCTCTAGCAGTAGTAGTTCATGTCATCTTA
TTATTCAGTATTTATAACTTGCAAAGAAATGAATATCAGAGAGTGAGAGGAACTTGTTTATTGCAGCTTA
TAATGGTTACAAATAAAGCAATAGCATCACAAATTTCACAAATAAAGCATTTTTTTCACTGCATTCTAGT
TGTGGTTTGTCCAAACTCATCAATGTATCTTATCATGTCTGGCTCTAGCTATCCCGCCCCTAACTCCGCC
CATCCCGCCCCTAACTCCGCCCAGTTCCGCCCATTCTCCGCCCCATGGCTGACTAATTTTTTTTATTTAT
GCAGAGGCCGAGGCCGCCTCGGCCTCTGAGCTATTCCAGAAGTAGTGAGGAGGCTTTTTTGGAGGCCTAG
GGACGTACCCAATTCGCCCTATAGTGAGTCGTATTACGCGCGCTCACTGGCCGTCGTTTTACAACGTCGT
GACTGGGAAAACCCTGGCGTTACCCAACTTAATCGCCTTGCAGCACATCCCCCTTTCGCCAGCTGGCGTA
ATAGCGAAGAGGCCCGCACCGATCGCCCTTCCCAACAGTTGCGCAGCCTGAATGGCGAATGGG
[124 nt withheld, positions 1954-2077]
C
[91 nt withheld, positions 2079-2169]
A
[49 nt withheld, positions 2171-2219]
CCTTTGACGTTGGAGTCCACGTTCTTT
[37 nt withheld, positions 2247-2283]
ACCCTATCTCGGTCTATTCTTTTGATTTATAAGGGATTTTGCCGATTTCGGCCTATTGGTTAAAAAATGA
GCTGATTTAACAAAAATTTAACGCGAATTTTAACAAAATATTAACGCTTACAATTTAGGTGGCACTTTTC
GGGGAAATGTGCGCGGAACCCCTATTTGTTTATTTTTCTAAATACATTCAAATATGTATCCGCTCATGAG
ACAATAACCCTGATAAATGCTTCAATAATATTGAAAAAGGAAGAGTATGAGTATTCAACATTTCCGTGTC
GCCCTTATTCCCTTTTTTGCGGCATTTTGCCTTCCTGTTTTTGCTCACCCAGAAACGCTGGTGAAAGTAA
AAGATGCTGAAGATCAGTTGGGTGCACGAGTGGGTTACATCGAACTGGATCTCAACAGCGGTAAGATCCT
TGAGAGTTTTCGCCCCGAAGAACGTTTTCCAATGATGAGCACTTTTAAAGTTCTGCTATGTGGCGCGGTA
TTATCCCGTATTGACGCCGGGCAAGAGCAACTCGGTCGCCGCATACACTATTCTCAGAATGACTTGGTTG
AGTACTCACCAGTCACAGAAAAGCATCTTACGGATGGCATGACAGTAAGAGAATTATGCAGTGCTGCCAT
AACCATGAGTGATAACACTGCGGCCAACTTACTTCTGACAACGATCGGAGGACCGAAGGAGCTAACCGCT
TTTTTGCACAACATGGGGGATCATGTAACTCGCCTTGATCGTTGGGAACCGGAGCTGAATGAAGCCATAC
CAAACGACGAGCGTGACACCACGATGCCTGTAGCAATGGCAACAACGTTGCGCAAACTATTAACTGGCGA
ACTACTTACTCTAGCTTCCCGGCAACAATTAATAGACTGGATGGAGGCGGATAAAGTTGCAGGACCACTT
CTGCGCTCGGCCCTTCCGGCTGGCTGGTTTATTGCTGATAAATCTGGAGCCGGTGAGCGTGGGTCTCGCG
GTATCATTGCAGCACTGGGGCCAGATGGTAAGCCCTCCCGTATCGTAGTTATCTACACGACGGGGAGTCA
GGCAACTATGGATGAACGAAATAGACAGATCGCTGAGATAGGTGCCTCACTGATTAAGCATTGGTAACTG
TCAGACCAAGTTTACTCATATATACTTTAGATTGATTTAAAACTTCATTTTTAATTTAAAAGGATCTAGG
TGAAGATCCTTTTTGATAATCTCATGACCAAAATCCCTTAACGTGAGTTTTCGTTCCACTGAGCGTCAGA
CCCCGTAGAAAAGATCAAAGGATCTTCTTGAGATCCTTTTTTTCTGCGCGTAATCTGCTGCTTGCAAACA
AAAAAACCACCGCTACCAGCGGTGGTTTGTTTGCCGGATCAAGAGCTACCAACTCTTTTTCCGAAGGTAA
CTGGCTTCAGCAGAGCGCAGATACCAAATACTGTTCTTCTAGTGTAGCCGTAGTTAGGCCACCACTTCAA
GAACTCTGTAGCACCGCCTACATACCTCGCTCTGCTAATCCTGTTACCAGTGGCTGCTGCCAGTGGCGAT
AAGTCGTGTCTTACCGGGTTGGACTCAAGACGATAGTTACCGGATAAGGCGCAGCGGTCGGGCTGAACGG
GGGGTTCGTGCACACAGCCCAGCTTGGAGCGAACGACCTACACCGAACTGAGATACCTACAGCGTGAGCT
ATGAGAAAGCGCCACGCTTCCCGAAGGGAGAAAGGCGGACAGGTATCCGGTAAGCGGCAGGGTCGGAACA
GGAGAGCGCACGAGGGAGCTTCCAGGGGGAAACGCCTGGTATCTTTATAGTCCTGTCGGGTTTCGCCACC
TCTGACTTGAGCGTCGATTTTTGTGATGCTCGTCAGGGGGGCGGAGCCTATGGAAAAACGCCAGCAACGC
GGCCTTTTTACGGTTCCTGGCCTTTTGCTGGCCTTTTGCTCACATGTTCTTTCCTGCGTTATCCCCTGAT
TCTGTGGATAACCGTATTACCGCCTTTGAGTGAGCTGATACCGCTCGCCGCAGCCGAACGACCGAGCGCA
GCGAGTCAGTGAGCGAGGAAGCGGAAGAGCGCCCAATACGCAAACCGCCTCTCCCCGCGCGTTGGCCGAT
TCATTAATGCAGCTGGCACGACAGGTTTCCCGACTGGAAAGCGGGCAGTGAGCGCAACGCAATTAATGTG
AGTTAGCTCACTCATTAGGCACCCCAGGCTTTACACTTTATGCTTCCGGCTCGTATGTTGTGTGGAATTG
TGAGCGGATAACAATTTCACACAGGAAACAGCTATGACCATGATTACGCCAAGCGCGCAATTAACCCTCA
CTAAAGGGAACAAAAGCTGGAGCTGCAAGCTTAATGTAGTCTTATGCAATACTCTTGTAGTCTTGCAACA
TGGTAACGATGAGTTAGCAACATGCCTTACAAGGAGAGAAAAAGCACCGTGCATGGCGATTGGTGGAAGT
AAGGTGGTACGATCGTGCCTTATTAGGAAGGCAACAGACGGGTCTGACATGGATTGGACGAACCACTGAA
TTGCCGCATTGCAGAGATATTGTATTTAAGTGCCTAGCTCGATACATAAACGGGTCTCTCTGGTTAGACC
AGATCTGAGCCTGGGAGCTCTCTGGCTAACTAGGGAACCCACTGCTTAAGCCTCAATAAAGCTTGCCTTG
AGTGCTTCAAGTAGTGTGTGCCCGTCTGTTGTGTGACTCTGGTAACTAGAGATCCCTCAGACCCTTTTAG
TCAGTGTGGAAAATCTCTAGCAGTGGCGCCCGAACAGGGACTTGAAAGCGAAAGGGAAACCAGAGGAGCT
CTCTCGACGCAGGACTCGGCTTGCTGAAGCGCGCACGGCAAGAGGCGAGGGGCGGCGACTGGTGAGTACG
CCAAAAATTTTGACTAGCGGAGGCTAGAAGGAGAGAGATGGGTGCGAGAGCGTCAGTATTAAGCGGGGGA
GAATTAGATCGCGATGGGAAAAAATTCGGTTAAGGCCAGGGGGAAAGAAAAAATATAAATTAAAACATAT
AGTATGGGCAAGCAGGGAGCTAGAACGATTCGCAGTTAATCCTGGCCTGTTAGAAACATCAGAAGGCTGT
AGACAAATACTGGGACAGCTACAACCATCCCTTCAGACAGGATCAGAAGAACTTAGATCATTATATAATA
CAGTAGCAACCCTCTATTGTGTGCATCAAAGGATAGAGATAAAAGACACCAAGGAAGCTTTAGACAAGAT
AGAGGAAGAGCAAAACAAAAGTAAGACCACCGCACAGCAAGCGGCCGCTGATCTTCAGACCTGGAGGAGG
AGATATGAGGGACAATTGGAGAAGTGAATTATATAAATATAAAGTAGTAAAAATTGAACCATTAGGAGTA
GCACCCACCAAGGCAAAGAGAAGAGTGGTGCAGAGAGAAAAAAGAGCAGTGGGAATAGGAGCTTTGTTCC
TTGGGTTCTTGGGAGCAGCAGGAAGCACTATGGGCGCAGCGTCAATGACGCTGACGGTACAGGCCAGACA
ATTATTGTCTGGTATAGTGCAGCAGCAGAACAATTTGCTGAGGGCTATTGAGGCGCAACAGCATCTGTTG
CAACTCACAGTCTGGGGCATCAAGCAGCTCCAGGCAAGAATCCTGGCTGTGGAAAGATACCTAAAGGATC
AACAGCTCCTGGGGATTTGGGGTTGCTCTGGAAAACTCATTTGCACCACTGCTGTGCCTTGGAATGCTAG
TTGGAGTAATAAATCTCTGGAACAGATTTGGAATCACACGACCTGGATGGAGTGGGACAGAGAAATTAAC
AATTACACAAGCTTAATACACTCCTTAATTGAAGAATCGCAAAACCAGCAAGAAAAGAATGAACAAGAAT
TATTGGAATTAGATAAATGGGCAAGTTTGTGGAATTGGTTTAACATAACAAATTGGCTGTGGTATATAAA
ATTATTCATAATGATAGTAGGAGGCTTGGTAGGTTTAAGAATAGTTTTTGCTGTACTTTCTATAGTGAAT
AGAGTTAGGCAGGGATATTCACCATTATCGTTTCAGACCCACCTCCCAACCCCGAGGGGACCCGACAGGC
CCGAAGGAATAGAAGAAGAAGGTGGAGAGAGAGACAGAGACAGATCCATTCGATTAGTGAACGGATCTCG
ACGGTATCGATCACGAGACTAGTATCGAGCGGCCGCCCCCTTCACCGAGGGCCTATTTCCCATGATTCCT
TCATATTTGCATATACGATACAAGGCTGTTAGAGAGATAATTGGAATTAATTTGACTGTAAACACAAAGA
TATTAGTACAAAATACGTGACGTAGAAAGTAATAATTTCTTGGGTAGTTTGCAGTTTTAAAATTATGTTT
TAAAATGGACTATCATATGCTTACCGTAACTTGAAAGTATTTCGATTTCTTGGCTTTATATATCTTGTGG
AAAGGACGAAACACCGGGTCTTCGAGAAGACCTGTTTTAGAGCTAGAAATAGCAAGTTAAAATAAGGCTA
GTCCGTTATCAACTTGAAAAAGTGGCACCGAGTCGGTGCTTTTTTTAATTCTCGACCTCGAGACAAATGG
CAGTATTCATCCACAATTTTAAAAGAAAAGGGGGGATTGGGGGGTACAGTGCAGGGGAAAGAATAGTAGA
CATAATAGCAACAGACATACAAACTAAAGAATTACAAAAACAAATTACAAAAATTCAAAATTTTCGGGTT
TATTACAGGGACAGCAGAGATCCACTTTGGCCGCGGCTCGAGGCGATAAGCTTTGCAAAGATGGATAAAG
TTTTAAACAGAGAGGAATCTTTGCAGCTAATGGACCTTCTAGGTCTTGAAAGGAGTGGGAATTGGCTCCG
GTGCCCGTCAGTGGGCAGAGCGCACATCGCCCACAGTCCCCGAGAAGTTGGGGGGAGGGGTCGGCAATTG
AACCGGTGCCTAGAGAAGGTGGCGCGGGGTAAACTGGGAAAGTGATGTCGTGTACTGGCTCCGCCTTTTT
CCCGAGGGTGGGGGAGAACCGTATATAAGTGCAGTAGTCGCCGTGAACGTTCTTTTTCGCAACGGGTTTG
CCGCCAGAACACAGGTAAGTGCCGTGTGTGGTTCCCGCGGGCCTGGCCTCTTTACGGGTTATGGCCCTTG
CGTGCCTTGAATTACTTCCACCTGGCTGCAGTACGTGATTCTTGATCCCGAGCTTCGGGTTGGAAGTGGG
TGGGAGAGTTCGAGGCCTTGCGCTTAAGGAGCCCCTTCGCCTCGTGCTTGAGTTGAGGCCTGGCCTGGGC
GCTGGGGCCGCCGCGTGCGAATCTGGTGGCACCTTCGCGCCTGTCTCGCTGCTTTCGATAAGTCTCTAGC
CATTTAAAATTTTTGATGACCTGCTGCGACGCTTTTTTTCTGGCAAGATAGTCTTGTAAATGCGGGCCAA
GATCTGCACACTGGTATTTCGGTTTTTGGGGCCGCGGGCGGCGACGGGGCCCGTGCGTCCCAGCGCACAT
GTTCGGCGAGGCGGGGCCTGCGAGCGCGGCCACCGAGAATCGGACGGGGGTAGTCTCAAGCTGGCCGGCC
TGCTCTGGTGCCTGGCCTCGCGCCGCCGTGTATCGCCCCGCCCTGGGCGGCAAGGCTGGCCCGGTCGGCA
CCAGTTGCGTGAGCGGAAAGATGGCCGCTTCCCGGCCCTGCTGCAGGGAGCTCAAAATGGAGGACGCGGC
GCTCGGGAGAGCGGGCGGGTGAGTCACCCACACAAAGGAAAAGGGCCTTTCCGTCCTCAGCCGTCGCTTC
ATGTGACTCCACGGAGTACCGGGCGCCGTCCAGGCACCTCGATTAGTTCTCGAGCTTTTGGAGTACGTCG
TCTTTAGGTTGGGGGGAGGGGTTTTATGCGATGGAGTTTCCCCACACTGAGTGGGTGGAGACTGAAGTTA
GGCCAGCTTGGCACTTGATGTAATTCTCCTTGGAATTTGCCCTTTTTGAGTTTGGATCTTGGTTCATTCT
CAAGCCTCAGACAGTGGTTCAAAGTTTTTTTCTTCCATTTCAGGTGTCGTGAGGAATTCTGCAGTCGATC
GACGGTACCGCGGGCCCGGGATCCACGGTCGCCACCATGGGCCAGCCCGAGCTGGCCCCCGAGGACCCCG
AGGACGGAGGAGGCGGGGGAGGGAGCGGCTTCGCCAACGAGCTGGGCCCCAGGCTGATGGGCAAGTGCGG
AGGAGGCGGGGGAGGGAAGGAGACCGCCGCCGCCAAGTTCGAGAGGCAGCACATGGACAGCGGCATGCTG
ATGGTGAGCAAGGGCGAGGAGGATAACATGGCCATCATCAAGGAGTTCATGCGCTTCAAGGTGCACATGG
AGGGCTCCGTGAACGGCCACGAGTTCGAGATCGAGGGCGAGGGCGAGGGCCGCCCCTACGAGGGCACCCA
GACCGCCAAGCTGAAGGTGACCAAGGGTGGCCCCCTGCCCTTCGCCTGGGACATCCTGTCCCCTCAGTTC
ATGTACGGCTCCAAGGCCTACGTGAAGCACCCCGCCGACATCCCCGACTACTTGAAGCTGTCCTTCCCCG
AGGGCTTCAAGTGGG
Features (pLannotate 1.2.2; 29 found; start..end, strand, type, name):
    483..1071    +  misc_feature   WPRE: woodchuck hepatitis virus posttranscriptional regulatory element
   1076..1213    +  CDS            nef (fragment): NEF_HV1LA - Experimental evidence at protein level: Swiss-Prot protein existence level 1. Extracellular Nef protein targets CD4(+) T-lymphocytes for apoptosis by interacting with CXCR4 surface receptors. From Human immunodeficiency virus type 1 group M subtype B (isolate Lai) (HIV-1).
   1199..1379    +  LTR            5' LTR (truncated): truncated 5' long terminal repeat (LTR) from HIV-1
   1451..1572    +  polyA_signal   SV40 poly(A) signal: SV40 polyadenylation signal
   1612..1747    +  rep_origin     SV40 ori: SV40 origin of replication
   1768..1786    -  promoter       T7 promoter: promoter for bacteriophage T7 RNA polymerase
   1794..1949    +  CDS            lacZα (fragment): LacZα fragment of β-galactosidase; lacZ fragment
   1954..2382    +  rep_origin     f1 ori (sequence partly withheld): f1 bacteriophage origin of replication; arrow indicates direction of (+) strand synthesis
   2435..2539    +  promoter       AmpR promoter: bla
   2540..3400    +  CDS            AmpR: β-lactamase; bla; confers resistance to ampicillin, carbenicillin, and related antibiotics
   3571..4159    +  rep_origin     ori: high-copy-number ColE1/pMB1/pBR322/pUC origin of replication
   4342..4434    +  CDS            lacI (fragment): lac repressor; lacI; The lac repressor binds to the lac operator to inhibit transcription in E. coli. This inhibition can be relieved by adding lactose or isopropyl-β-D-thiogalactopyranoside (IPTG).
   4447..4468    +  protein_bind   CAP binding site: CAP binding activates transcription in the presence of cAMP. E. coli catabolite activator protein
   4483..4513    +  promoter       lac promoter: promoter for the E. coli lac operon
   4521..4537    +  protein_bind   lac operator: The lac repressor binds to the lac operator to inhibit transcription in E. coli. This inhibition can be relieved by adding lactose or isopropyl-β-D-thiogalactopyranoside (IPTG). lac repressor encoded by lacI
   4582..4600    +  promoter       T3 promoter: promoter for bacteriophage T3 RNA polymerase
   4628..4854    +  promoter       RSV promoter: Rous sarcoma virus enhancer/promoter
   4855..5035    +  LTR            5' LTR (truncated): truncated 5' long terminal repeat (LTR) from HIV-1
   5082..5207    +  misc_feature   HIV-1 Ψ: packaging signal of human immunodeficiency virus type 1
   5191..5554    +  CDS            HIV-1 gag (fragment): gag protein from human immunodeficiency virus 1; gag
   5700..5933    +  misc_feature   RRE: The Rev response element (RRE) of HIV-1 allows for Rev-dependent mRNA export from the nucleus to the cytoplasm.
   6310..6410    +  CDS            Rev (fragment): human immunodeficiency virus 1 (HIV-1) Rev protein; rev; enhances nuclear export of unspliced and incompletely spliced viral mRNAs
   6460..6700    +  promoter       U6 promoter: RNA polymerase III promoter for human U6 snRNA
   6727..6802    +  misc_RNA       gRNA scaffold: guide RNA scaffold for the Streptococcus pyogenes CRISPR/Cas9 system
   6850..6967    +  misc_feature   cPPT/CTS: central polypurine tract and central termination sequence of HIV-1
   7034..7100    +  CDS            small t antigen (fragment): SV40 (simian virus 40) small t antigen
   7107..8285    +  promoter       EF-1α promoter: strong constitutive promoter for human elongation factor EF-1α
   8302..8327    +  misc_feature   MCS (fragment): multiple cloning site
   8514..413     +  CDS            mCherry (across the origin): mCherry is a basic (constitutively fluorescent) red fluorescent protein published in 2004, derived from Discosoma sp.. It is reported to be a very rapidly-maturing monomer with low acid sensitivity.
