[The description below was written by a language model from this plasmid's Addgene catalogue record and pLannotate feature annotations shown in this document.]
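Description:
pLKO_HSV.Ollas.S_mCherry-NLS is a lentiviral transfer plasmid built on the pLKO backbone that combines an sgRNA expression cassette with a nuclear protein barcode (nPC) reporter. It is propagated in E. coli through a high-copy ColE1/pUC-type origin with ampicillin selection (AmpR), and the backbone also carries an f1 origin, an SV40 origin and lac/T7/T3 promoter remnants. The viral portion has a third-generation layout. An RSV promoter drives a truncated HIV-1 5' LTR, followed by the Ψ packaging signal with a gag fragment, the RRE for Rev-dependent nuclear export of the genomic RNA, and a cPPT/CTS. Downstream of the payload are a WPRE, which enhances transcript expression, a truncated 3' LTR and an SV40 polyadenylation signal.

Two expression units sit between the LTRs. A human U6 (Pol III) promoter precedes a Streptococcus pyogenes Cas9 guide RNA scaffold, giving a site into which sgRNA spacers can be cloned. The feature table annotates no guide, and the record describes this cassette as intended for sgRNA cloning. Further downstream, the EF-1α promoter drives mCherry carrying an N-terminal combination of three epitope tags (HSV, Ollas and S) and a C-terminal nuclear localization signal. The tags and NLS come from the catalogue entry and are not individually annotated in the feature table, although the mCherry coding region, which spans the sequence origin, is.

The specific epitope combination serves as an antibody-detectable barcode concentrated in the nucleus, so transduced cells and the guide they carry can be identified by imaging. According to the record, the construct is used for vector and cell tracking and for spatial readout of CRISPR screens in tissue. No Cas9 is annotated in the vector, so the nuclease would have to be supplied separately.
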