Addgene plasmid #178276: pLKO_HSV.Ollas.S_mCherry-NLS
Purpose: Nuclear Protein Barcode (nPC) for vector/cell tracking. Contains U6 trRNA cassette for sgRNA cloning. Enables spatial detection of CRISPR screens.
Depositing lab: Brian Brown. Depositing organization: Icahn School of Medicine at Mount Sinai. Publication: Spatial CRISPR genomics identifies regulators of the tumor microenvironment. Dhainaut M, Rose SA, Akturk G, Wroblewska A, Nielsen SR, Park ES, Buckup M, Roudko V, Pia L, Sweeney R, Le Berichel J, Wilk CM, Bektesevic A, Lee BH, Bhardwaj N, Rahman AH, Baccarini A, Gnjatic S, Pe'er D, Merad M, Brown BD. Cell. 2022 Mar 10. pii: S0092-8674(22)00195-7. doi: 10.1016/j.cell.2022.02.015. PubMed 35290801.
Backbone
  Vector backbone: pLKO
  Backbone size w/o insert (bp): 9000
  Vector type: Lentiviral
Growth in bacteria
  Bacterial resistance: Ampicillin, 100 μg/mL
  Growth temperature: 37°C
  Growth strain: NEB Stable
  Copy number: High Copy
Gene/Insert
  Gene/Insert name: nPC Tagged mCherry-NLS
  Species: H. sapiens (human)
  Insert size (bp): 1000
  Promoter: eF1a
  Tag / fusion protein: HSV.Ollas.S (N terminal on insert); Nuclear Localization Signal (C terminal on insert)
  Cloning method: Restriction Enzyme; 5′ cloning site unknown (unknown if destroyed)
  Sequencing primers: 5′ cctttttgagtttggatcttggttcat
Terms and licenses: Academic/Nonprofit Terms; Industry Terms: Not Available to Industry
Depositor comments: Please visit https://www.biorxiv.org/content/10.1101/2021.07.13.451021v1 for bioRxiv preprint.
How to cite: pLKO_HSV.Ollas.S_mCherry-NLS was a gift from Brian Brown (Addgene plasmid # 178276 ; http://n2t.net/addgene:178276 ; RRID:Addgene_178276)
